Addgene plasmid #106826: gh167
Purpose: expression of gRNA targeting A4GALT
Depositing lab: Eric-Paul Bennett. Depositing organization: University of Copenhagen. Publication: A validated gRNA library for CRISPR/Cas9 targeting of the human glycosyltransferase genome. Narimatsu Y, Joshi HJ, Zhang Y, Gomes C, Chen YH, Lorenzetti F, Furukawa S, Schjoldager K, Hansen L, Clausen H, Bennett EP, Wandall HH. Glycobiology. 2018 Jan 5. pii: 4791732. doi: 10.1093/glycob/cwx101. PubMed 29315387.
Backbone
  Vector backbone: EPB104
  Backbone manufacturer: Eric-Paul Bennett (Addgene plasmid # 68369)
  Backbone size w/o insert (bp): 2376
  Vector type: Mammalian Expression
Growth in bacteria
  Bacterial resistance: Ampicillin, 100 μg/mL
  Growth temperature: 37°C
  Growth strain: DH5alpha
  Copy number: High Copy
Gene/Insert
  Gene/Insert name: A4GALT
  gRNA/shRNA sequence: GTCTGCACCCTGTTCATCAT
  Species: H. sapiens (human)
  Entrez Gene: A4GALT (a.k.a. A14GALT, A4GALT1, Gb3S, P(k), P1, P1PK, PK)
  Cloning method: Restriction Enzyme; 5′ cloning site unknown (unknown if destroyed); 3′ cloning site unknown (unknown if destroyed)
  Sequencing primers: 5′ T7NP
Terms and licenses: Academic/Nonprofit Terms; Industry Terms: Not Available to Industry
How to cite: gh167 was a gift from Eric-Paul Bennett (Addgene plasmid # 106826 ; http://n2t.net/addgene:106826 ; RRID:Addgene_106826)
