[The description below was written by a language model from this plasmid's Addgene catalogue record and pLannotate feature annotations shown in this document.]
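Description:
gh167 is a small mammalian-expression guide RNA plasmid built on the EPB104 backbone and designed to express a single CRISPR guide RNA against human A4GALT, the gene also known as Gb3 synthase or the P1PK blood group glycosyltransferase. It belongs to a validated gRNA collection covering the human glycosyltransferase genes. The assembled sequence is about 2.7 kb. The plasmid is propagated in E. coli from a high-copy ColE1/pUC-type origin and selected with ampicillin through a β-lactamase gene driven by its own promoter.

The functional cassette consists of a human U6 promoter, which recruits RNA polymerase III, followed by a short gap where the 20-nucleotide A4GALT-targeting spacer sits, and then the Streptococcus pyogenes Cas9 guide RNA scaffold. Transcription therefore yields a complete single guide RNA that directs SpCas9 to the A4GALT locus. The plasmid carries no Cas9 coding sequence and no mammalian selection marker or reporter, so the nuclease must be supplied separately, for example from a co-transfected plasmid or a Cas9-expressing cell line. A T7 promoter lies just upstream of the U6 cassette and corresponds to the region used for sequence verification of the insert.

The remaining annotations are short fragments of an M13 origin, lacZα, lacI and an RSF origin. These appear to be leftovers from the cloning vector lineage or partial matches rather than functional parts. The record notes restriction enzyme cloning but does not state which sites were used. Typical use is transient delivery with Cas9 to knock out or edit A4GALT in human cells for glycosylation studies.
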