Features (pLannotate 1.2.2; 10 found; start..end, strand, type, name):
      3..134     -  rep_origin     M13 ori (fragment): M13 bacteriophage origin of replication; arrow indicates direction of (+) strand synthesis
    155..311     -  CDS            lacZα (fragment): LacZα fragment of β-galactosidase; lacZ fragment
    320..338     +  promoter       T7 promoter: promoter for bacteriophage T7 RNA polymerase
    398..638     +  promoter       U6 promoter: RNA polymerase III promoter for human U6 snRNA
    667..742     +  misc_RNA       gRNA scaffold: guide RNA scaffold for the Streptococcus pyogenes CRISPR/Cas9 system
    789..836     -  CDS            lacI (fragment): lac repressor; lacI; The lac repressor binds to the lac operator to inhibit transcription in E. coli. This inhibition can be relieved by adding lactose or isopropyl-β-D-thiogalactopyranoside (IPTG).
    873..913     -  rep_origin     RSF ori (fragment): Plasmids containing the RSF 1030 origin of replication can be propagated in E. coli cells that contain additional plasmids with compatible origins.
    991..1579    -  rep_origin     ori: high-copy-number ColE1/pMB1/pBR322/pUC origin of replication
   1750..2610    -  CDS            AmpR: β-lactamase; bla; confers resistance to ampicillin, carbenicillin, and related antibiotics
   2611..2715    -  promoter       AmpR promoter: bla
>Addgene plasmid #106826 | gh167 | addgene full sequence | sequence record 221375 | Addgene Assembled Full Sequence
CTAAATTGTAAGCGTTAATATTTTGTTAAAATTCGCGTTAAATTTTTGTTAAATCAGCTCATTTTTTAAC
CAATAGGCCGAAATCGGCAAAATCCCTTATAAATCAAAAGAATAGACCGAGATAGGGTTGAGTGGCCGCT
ACAGGGCGCTCCCATTCGCCATTCAGGCTGCGCAACTGTTGGGAAGGGCGTTTCGGTGCGGGCCTCTTCG
CTATTACGCCAGCTGGCGAAAGGGGGATGTGCTGCAAGGCGATTAAGTTGGGTAACGCCAGGGTTTTCCC
AGTCACGACGTTGTAAAACGACGGCCAGTGAGCGCGACGTAATACGACTCACTATAGGGCGAATTGGCGG
AAGGCCGTCAAGGCCACGTGTCTTGTCCAGAGCTCGATATCGAATTCGAGGGCCTATTTCCCATGATTCC
TTCATATTTGCATATACGATACAAGGCTGTTAGAGAGATAATTGGAATTAATTTGACTGTAAACACAAAG
ATATTAGTACAAAATACGTGACGTAGAAAGTAATAATTTCTTGGGTAGTTTGCAGTTTTAAAATTATGTT
TTAAAATGGACTATCATATGCTTACCGTAACTTGAAAGTATTTCGATTTCTTGGCTTTATATATCTTGTG
GAAAGGACGAAACACCGTCTGCACCCTGTTCATCATGTTTTAGAGCTAGAAATAGCAAGTTAAAATAAGG
CTAGTCCGTTATCAACTTGAAAAAGTGGCACCGAGTCGGTGCTTTTTTTGGTACCTGGAGCACAAGACTG
GCCTCATGGGCCTTCCGCTCACTGCCCGCTTTCCAGTCGGGAAACCTGTCGTGCCAGCTGCATTAACATG
GTCATAGCTGTTTCCTTGCGTATTGGGCGCTCTCCGCTTCCTCGCTCACTGACTCGCTGCGCTCGGTCGT
TCGGGTAAAGCCTGGGGTGCCTAATGAGCAAAAGGCCAGCAAAAGGCCAGGAACCGTAAAAAGGCCGCGT
TGCTGGCGTTTTTCCATAGGCTCCGCCCCCCTGACGAGCATCACAAAAATCGACGCTCAAGTCAGAGGTG
GCGAAACCCGACAGGACTATAAAGATACCAGGCGTTTCCCCCTGGAAGCTCCCTCGTGCGCTCTCCTGTT
CCGACCCTGCCGCTTACCGGATACCTGTCCGCCTTTCTCCCTTCGGGAAGCGTGGCGCTTTCTCATAGCT
CACGCTGTAGGTATCTCAGTTCGGTGTAGGTCGTTCGCTCCAAGCTGGGCTGTGTGCACGAACCCCCCGT
TCAGCCCGACCGCTGCGCCTTATCCGGTAACTATCGTCTTGAGTCCAACCCGGTAAGACACGACTTATCG
CCACTGGCAGCAGCCACTGGTAACAGGATTAGCAGAGCGAGGTATGTAGGCGGTGCTACAGAGTTCTTGA
AGTGGTGGCCTAACTACGGCTACACTAGAAGAACAGTATTTGGTATCTGCGCTCTGCTGAAGCCAGTTAC
CTTCGGAAAAAGAGTTGGTAGCTCTTGATCCGGCAAACAAACCACCGCTGGTAGCGGTGGTTTTTTTGTT
TGCAAGCAGCAGATTACGCGCAGAAAAAAAGGATCTCAAGAAGATCCTTTGATCTTTTCTACGGGGTCTG
ACGCTCAGTGGAACGAAAACTCACGTTAAGGGATTTTGGTCATGAGATTATCAAAAAGGATCTTCACCTA
GATCCTTTTAAATTAAAAATGAAGTTTTAAATCAATCTAAAGTATATATGAGTAAACTTGGTCTGACAGT
TACCAATGCTTAATCAGTGAGGCACCTATCTCAGCGATCTGTCTATTTCGTTCATCCATAGTTGCCTGAC
TCCCCGTCGTGTAGATAACTACGATACGGGAGGGCTTACCATCTGGCCCCAGTGCTGCAATGATACCGCG
AGAACCACGCTCACCGGCTCCAGATTTATCAGCAATAAACCAGCCAGCCGGAAGGGCCGAGCGCAGAAGT
GGTCCTGCAACTTTATCCGCCTCCATCCAGTCTATTAATTGTTGCCGGGAAGCTAGAGTAAGTAGTTCGC
CAGTTAATAGTTTGCGCAACGTTGTTGCCATTGCTACAGGCATCGTGGTGTCACGCTCGTCGTTTGGTAT
GGCTTCATTCAGCTCCGGTTCCCAACGATCAAGGCGAGTTACATGATCCCCCATGTTGTGCAAAAAAGCG
GTTAGCTCCTTCGGTCCTCCGATCGTTGTCAGAAGTAAGTTGGCCGCAGTGTTATCACTCATGGTTATGG
CAGCACTGCATAATTCTCTTACTGTCATGCCATCCGTAAGATGCTTTTCTGTGACTGGTGAGTACTCAAC
CAAGTCATTCTGAGAATAGTGTATGCGGCGACCGAGTTGCTCTTGCCCGGCGTCAATACGGGATAATACC
GCGCCACATAGCAGAACTTTAAAAGTGCTCATCATTGGAAAACGTTCTTCGGGGCGAAAACTCTCAAGGA
TCTTACCGCTGTTGAGATCCAGTTCGATGTAACCCACTCGTGCACCCAACTGATCTTCAGCATCTTTTAC
TTTCACCAGCGTTTCTGGGTGAGCAAAAACAGGAAGGCAAAATGCCGCAAAAAAGGGAATAAGGGCGACA
CGGAAATGTTGAATACTCATACTCTTCCTTTTTCAATATTATTGAAGCATTTATCAGGGTTATTGTCTCA
TGAGCGGATACATATTTGAATGTATTTAGAAAAATAAACAAATAGGGGTTCCGCGCACATTTCCCCGAAA
AGTGCCAC
