>Addgene plasmid #106826 | gh167 | addgene partial sequence | sequence record 221376 | hU6-F 5'-GAGGGCCTATTTCCCATGATT-3'
GGAATTAATTTGACTGTAAACACAAAGATATTAGTACAAAATACGTGACGTAGAAAGTAATAATTTCTTG
GGTAGTTTGCAGTTTTAAAATTATGTTTTAAAATGGACTATCATATGCTTACCGTAACTTGAAAGTATTT
CGATTTCTTGGCTTTATATATCTTGTGGAAAGGACGAAACACCGTCTGCACCCTGTTCATCATGTTTTAG
AGCTAGAAATAGCAAGTTAAAATAAGGCTAGTCCGTTATCAACTTGAAAAAGTGGCACCGAGTCGGTGCT
TTTTTTGGTACCTGGAGCACAAGACTGGCCTCATGGGCCTTCCGCTCACTGCCCGCTTTCCAGTCGGGAA
ACCTGTCGTGCCAGCTGCATTAACATGGTCATAGCTGTTTCCTTGCGTATTGGGCGCTCTCCGCTTCCTC
GCTCACTGACTCGCTGCGCTCGGTCGTTCGGGTAAAGCCTGGGGTGCCTAATGAGCAAAAGGCCAGCAAA
AGGCCAGGAACCGTAAAAAGGCCGCGTTGCTGGCGTTTTTCCATAGGCTCCGCCCCCCTGACGAGCATCA
CAAAAATCGACGCTCAAGTCAGAGGTGGCGAAACCCGACAGGACTATAAAGATACCAGGCGTTTCCCCCT
GGAAGCTCCCTCGTGCGCTCTCCTGTTCCGACCCTGCCGCTTACCGGATACCTGTCCGCCTTTCTCCCTT
CGGGAAGCGTGGCGCTTTCTCATAGCTCACGCTGTAGGTATCTCAGTTCGGTGTAGGTCGTTCGCTCCAA
GCTGGGCTGTGTGCACGAACCCCCCGTTCAGCCCGACCGCTGCGCCTTATCCGGTAACTATCGTCTTGAG
TCCAACCCGGTAAGACACGACTTATCGCCACTGGCAGCAGCCACTGGTAACAGGATTAGCAGA
